Addgene plasmid #215542: pcDNA3-BRIPO
Purpose: BRIPO (Bioluminescent Red Indicator for Potassium)
Depositing lab: Huiwang Ai. Publication: Bioluminescence Imaging of Potassium Ion Using a Sensory Luciferin and an Engineered Luciferase. Zhao S, Xiong Y, Sunnapu R, Zhang Y, Tian X, Ai HW. J Am Chem Soc. 2024 May 15;146(19):13406-13416. doi: 10.1021/jacs.4c02473. Epub 2024 May 2. PubMed 38698549.
Backbone
  Vector backbone: pcDNA3
  Vector type: Mammalian Expression
Growth in bacteria
  Bacterial resistance: Ampicillin, 100 μg/mL
  Growth temperature: 37°C
  Growth strain: DH5alpha
  Copy number: High Copy
Gene/Insert
  Gene/Insert name: BRIPO
  Species: Synthetic
  Insert size (bp): 1179
  Promoter: CMV promoter
  Cloning method: Gibson Cloning
  Sequencing primers: 5′ CMV-Forward
Terms and licenses: Academic/Nonprofit Terms; Industry Terms: Not Available to Industry
How to cite: pcDNA3-BRIPO was a gift from Huiwang Ai (Addgene plasmid # 215542 ; http://n2t.net/addgene:215542 ; RRID:Addgene_215542)
