[The description below was written by a language model from this plasmid's Addgene catalogue record and pLannotate feature annotations shown in this document.]
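Description:
pcDNA3-BRIPO is a mammalian expression plasmid built on the pcDNA3 backbone that encodes BRIPO, the Bioluminescent Red Indicator for Potassium, a synthetic insert of about 1.2 kb introduced by Gibson cloning. It is maintained in E. coli as a high-copy plasmid through a ColE1/pUC-type origin and selected with ampicillin via the β-lactamase gene and its native promoter. The backbone also carries an f1 phage origin for single-stranded DNA production and an SV40 early promoter driving a neomycin/kanamycin phosphotransferase gene with an SV40 polyadenylation signal. This cassette allows G418 selection of stably transfected mammalian cells.

The payload is expressed from the human cytomegalovirus immediate early enhancer and promoter and terminated by the bovine growth hormone polyadenylation signal. T7 and SP6 phage promoters flank the insert, as is standard for pcDNA3. The annotation resolves the open reading frame into a segment matching the red fluorescent protein mScarlet-I, followed almost directly by a segment matching NanoLuc luciferase, both called as partial matches. This is consistent with an engineered fusion whose sequence diverges from the reference parts. Such an arrangement would normally let energy from the luciferase reaction pass to the red fluorescent protein and shift emission toward red wavelengths, in keeping with the indicator's name. The record does not spell out this mechanism or list the specific mutations. The associated publication title indicates that potassium imaging relies on pairing an engineered luciferase with a sensory luciferin, so the potassium responsiveness may reside in the substrate rather than the encoded protein. A few short annotated fragments (HIV-1 LTR, ble, lacI, bom) appear to be incidental backbone matches rather than functional elements. The plasmid is intended for expressing BRIPO in mammalian cells for bioluminescence imaging of potassium ions.
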