Features (pLannotate 1.2.2; 22 found; start..end, strand, type, name):
     28..80      -  misc_feature   bom (fragment): basis of mobility region from pBR322
    235..614     +  enhancer       CMV enhancer: human cytomegalovirus immediate early enhancer
    615..818     +  promoter       CMV promoter: human cytomegalovirus (CMV) immediate early promoter
    814..847     +  LTR            5' LTR (truncated) (fragment): truncated 5' long terminal repeat (LTR) from HIV-1
    863..881     +  promoter       T7 promoter: promoter for bacteriophage T7 RNA polymerase
    904..1568    +  CDS            mScarlet-I (fragment): bright monomeric red fluorescent protein evolved from a synthetic template (Bindels et al., 2016) matures faster than mScarlet
   1576..2082    +  CDS            Nluc (fragment): NanoLuc® luciferase human codon-optimized
   2110..2128    -  promoter       SP6 promoter: promoter for bacteriophage SP6 RNA polymerase
   2154..2378    +  polyA_signal   bGH poly(A) signal: bovine growth hormone polyadenylation signal
   2382..2403    +  promoter       SV40 promoter (fragment): SV40 enhancer and early promoter
   2424..2852    +  rep_origin     f1 ori (sequence partly withheld): f1 bacteriophage origin of replication; arrow indicates direction of (+) strand synthesis
   2866..3195    +  promoter       SV40 promoter: SV40 enhancer and early promoter
   3262..4053    +  CDS            neo: KKA2_KLEPN - Also known as kan, nptII. Experimental evidence at protein level: Swiss-Prot protein existence level 1. Resistance to kanamycin, neomycin, paromomycin, ribostamycin, butirosin and gentamicin B. From Klebsiella pneumoniae.
   4077..4235    +  CDS            ble (fragment): BLE_KLEPN - Experimental evidence at protein level: Swiss-Prot protein existence level 1. Binding protein with a strong affinity to the bleomycin family of antibiotics. Binds to CL990; an antimitotic-antibiotic compound. From Klebsiella pneumoniae.
   4230..4351    +  polyA_signal   SV40 poly(A) signal: SV40 polyadenylation signal
   4424..4440    -  protein_bind   lac operator: The lac repressor binds to the lac operator to inhibit transcription in E. coli. This inhibition can be relieved by adding lactose or isopropyl-β-D-thiogalactopyranoside (IPTG). lac repressor encoded by lacI
   4448..4478    -  promoter       lac promoter: promoter for the E. coli lac operon
   4493..4514    -  protein_bind   CAP binding site: CAP binding activates transcription in the presence of cAMP. E. coli catabolite activator protein
   4527..4619    -  CDS            lacI (fragment): lac repressor; lacI; The lac repressor binds to the lac operator to inhibit transcription in E. coli. This inhibition can be relieved by adding lactose or isopropyl-β-D-thiogalactopyranoside (IPTG).
   4802..5390    -  rep_origin     ori: high-copy-number ColE1/pMB1/pBR322/pUC origin of replication
   5561..6421    -  CDS            AmpR: β-lactamase; bla; confers resistance to ampicillin, carbenicillin, and related antibiotics
   6422..6526    -  promoter       AmpR promoter: bla
>Addgene plasmid #215542 | pcDNA3-BRIPO | addgene full sequence | sequence record 424948 | Addgene NGS Result
GACGGATCGGGAGATCTCCCGATCCCCTATGGTGCACTCTCAGTACAATCTGCTCTGATGCCGCATAGTT
AAGCCAGTATCTGCTCCCTGCTTGTGTGTTGGAGGTCGCTGAGTAGTGCGCGAGCAAAATTTAAGCTACA
ACAAGGCAAGGCTTGACCGACAATTGCATGAAGAATCTGCTTAGGGTTAGGCGTTTTGCGCTGCTTCGCG
ATGTACGGGCCAGATATACGCGTTGACATTGATTATTGACTAGTTATTAATAGTAATCAATTACGGGGTC
ATTAGTTCATAGCCCATATATGGAGTTCCGCGTTACATAACTTACGGTAAATGGCCCGCCTGGCTGACCG
CCCAACGACCCCCGCCCATTGACGTCAATAATGACGTATGTTCCCATAGTAACGCCAATAGGGACTTTCC
ATTGACGTCAATGGGTGGAGTATTTACGGTAAACTGCCCACTTGGCAGTACATCAAGTGTATCATATGCC
AAGTACGCCCCCTATTGACGTCAATGACGGTAAATGGCCCGCCTGGCATTATGCCCAGTACATGACCTTA
TGGGACTTTCCTACTTGGCAGTACATCTACGTATTAGTCATCGCTATTACCATGGTGATGCGGTTTTGGC
AGTACATCAATGGGCGTGGATAGCGGTTTGACTCACGGGGATTTCCAAGTCTCCACCCCATTGACGTCAA
TGGGAGTTTGTTTTGGCACCAAAATCAACGGGACTTTCCAAAATGTCGTAACAACTCCGCCCCATTGACG
CAAATGGGCGGTAGGCGTGTACGGTGGGAGGTCTATATAAGCAGAGCTCTCTGGCTAACTAGAGAACCCA
CTGCTTACTGGCTTATCGAAATTAATACGACTCACTATAGGGAGACCCAAGCTTGCCACCACCATGGTGA
GCAAGGGCGAGGCAGTGATCAAGGAGTTCATGCGGTTCAAGGTGCACATGGAGGGCTCCATGAACGGCCA
CGGGTTCGAGATCGAGGGCGAGGGCGAGGGCCGCCCCTACGAGGGCACCCAGACCGCCAAGCTGAAGGTG
ACCAAGGGTGGCCCCCTGCCCTTCTCCTGGGACATCCTGTCCCCTCAGTTCATGTACGGCTCCAGGGCCT
TCATCAAGCACCCCGCCGACATCCCCGACTACTATAAGCAGTCCTTCCCCGAGGGCTTCAAGTGGGAGCG
CGTGATGAACTTCGAGGACGGCGGCGCCGTGACCGTGACCCAGGACACCTCCCTGGAGGACGGCACCCTG
ATCTACAAGGTGAAGCTCCGCGGCACCAACTTCCCTCCTGACGGCCCCGTAATGCAGAAGAAGACAATGG
GCTGGGAAGCGTCCACCGAGCGGTTGTACCCCGAGGACGGCGTGCTGAAGGGCGACATTAAGATGGCCCT
GCGCCTGAAGGACGGCGGCCGCTACCTGGCGGACTTCAAGACCACCTACAAGGCCAAGAAGCCCGTGCAG
ATGCCCGGCGCCTACAACGTCGACCGCAAGTTGGACATCACCTCCCACAACGAGGACTACACCGTGGTGG
AACAGTACGAACGCTCCGAGGGCCGCCATCTTGTTACACTCGAAGATTTCGTTGGGGACTGGCGACAGAC
AGCCGGCTACAACTTGAGTCAAGTCCTTGAACAGGGAGGTGTGTCCAGTTTGTTTCAGAATCTCGGGGTG
CGGTGGACTCCGATCCAAAGGATTGTCCTGAGCGGTGGAAATGGGCTGAAGATCGGCATCCATGTCATCA
TCCCGTATGAAGGTCTGAGCGGCGACCAAATGGGACAGATCGAAAAAATTTTTAAGGTGGTGTACCCTGT
GGATAATCATCACTTTAAGGTGATCCTGCACTATGGCACACTGGTAATCGACGGGGTTACGCCGAACATG
ATCGACTATTTCGGACGGCCGTATGAAGGCATCGCCGTGTTCGACGGCAAAAAGATCACTGTAACAGGGA
CCCTGTGGAACGGCAACAAAATTATCGATGAGCGCCTGATCAACCCCGACGGCTCCCTGCTGTTCCGAGT
AACCATCAACGGAGTGACCGGCTGGCGTCTGCATGAACGCATTCTGGCGTAACTCGAGCATGCATCTAGA
GGGCCCTATTCTATAGTGTCACCTAAATGCTAGAGCTCGCTGATCAGCCTCGACTGTGCCTTCTAGTTGC
CAGCCATCTGTTGTTTGCCCCTCCCCCGTGCCTTCCTTGACCCTGGAAGGTGCCACTCCCACTGTCCTTT
CCTAATAAAATGAGGAAATTGCATCGCATTGTCTGAGTAGGTGTCATTCTATTCTGGGGGGTGGGGTGGG
GCAGGACAGCAAGGGGGAGGATTGGGAAGACAATAGCAGGCATGCTGGGGATGCGGTGGGCTCTATGGCT
TCTGAGGCGGAAAGAACCAGCTGGGGCTCTAGGGGGTATCCCC
[124 nt withheld, positions 2424-2547]
C
[91 nt withheld, positions 2549-2639]
A
[49 nt withheld, positions 2641-2689]
CCTTTGACGTTGGAGTCCACGTTCTTT
[37 nt withheld, positions 2717-2753]
ACCCTATCTCGGTCTATTCTTTTGATTTATAAGGGATTTTGCCGATTTCGGCCTATTGGTTAAAAAATGA
GCTGATTTAACAAAAATTTAACGCGAATTAATTCTGTGGAATGTGTGTCAGTTAGGGTGTGGAAAGTCCC
CAGGCTCCCCAGCAGGCAGAAGTATGCAAAGCATGCATCTCAATTAGTCAGCAACCAGGTGTGGAAAGTC
CCCAGGCTCCCCAGCAGGCAGAAGTATGCAAAGCATGCATCTCAATTAGTCAGCAACCATAGTCCCGCCC
CTAACTCCGCCCATCCCGCCCCTAACTCCGCCCAGTTCCGCCCATTCTCCGCCCCATGGCTGACTAATTT
TTTTTATTTATGCAGAGGCCGAGGCCGCCTCTGCCTCTGAGCTATTCCAGAAGTAGTGAGGAGGCTTTTT
TGGAGGCCTAGGCTTTTGCAAAAAGCTCCCGGGAGCTTGTATATCCATTTTCGGATCTGATCAAGAGACA
GGATGAGGATCGTTTCGCATGATTGAACAAGATGGATTGCACGCAGGTTCTCCGGCCGCTTGGGTGGAGA
GGCTATTCGGCTATGACTGGGCACAACAGACAATCGGCTGCTCTGATGCCGCCGTGTTCCGGCTGTCAGC
GCAGGGGCGCCCGGTTCTTTTTGTCAAGACCGACCTGTCCGGTGCCCTGAATGAACTGCAGGACGAGGCA
GCGCGGCTATCGTGGCTGGCCACGACGGGCGTTCCTTGCGCAGCTGTGCTCGACGTTGTCACTGAAGCGG
GAAGGGACTGGCTGCTATTGGGCGAAGTGCCGGGGCAGGATCTCCTGTCATCTCACCTTGCTCCTGCCGA
GAAAGTATCCATCATGGCTGATGCAATGCGGCGGCTGCATACGCTTGATCCGGCTACCTGCCCATTCGAC
CACCAAGCGAAACATCGCATCGAGCGAGCACGTACTCGGATGGAAGCCGGTCTTGTCGATCAGGATGATC
TGGACGAAGAGCATCAGGGGCTCGCGCCAGCCGAACTGTTCGCCAGGCTCAAGGCGCGCATGCCCGACGG
CGAGGATCTCGTCGTGACCCATGGCGATGCCTGCTTGCCGAATATCATGGTGGAAAATGGCCGCTTTTCT
GGATTCATCGACTGTGGCCGGCTGGGTGTGGCGGACCGCTATCAGGACATAGCGTTGGCTACCCGTGATA
TTGCTGAAGAGCTTGGCGGCGAATGGGCTGACCGCTTCCTCGTGCTTTACGGTATCGCCGCTCCCGATTC
GCAGCGCATCGCCTTCTATCGCCTTCTTGACGAGTTCTTCTGAGCGGGACTCTGGGGTTCGAAATGACCG
ACCAAGCGACGCCCAACCTGCCATCACGAGATTTCGATTCCACCGCCGCCTTCTATGAAAGGTTGGGCTT
CGGAATCGTTTTCCGGGACGCCGGCTGGATGATCCTCCAGCGCGGGGATCTCATGCTGGAGTTCTTCGCC
CACCCCAACTTGTTTATTGCAGCTTATAATGGTTACAAATAAAGCAATAGCATCACAAATTTCACAAATA
AAGCATTTTTTTCACTGCATTCTAGTTGTGGTTTGTCCAAACTCATCAATGTATCTTATCATGTCTGTAT
ACCGTCGACCTCTAGCTAGAGCTTGGCGTAATCATGGTCATAGCTGTTTCCTGTGTGAAATTGTTATCCG
CTCACAATTCCACACAACATACGAGCCGGAAGCATAAAGTGTAAAGCCTGGGGTGCCTAATGAGTGAGCT
AACTCACATTAATTGCGTTGCGCTCACTGCCCGCTTTCCAGTCGGGAAACCTGTCGTGCCAGCTGCATTA
ATGAATCGGCCAACGCGCGGGGAGAGGCGGTTTGCGTATTGGGCGCTCTTCCGCTTCCTCGCTCACTGAC
TCGCTGCGCTCGGTCGTTCGGCTGCGGCGAGCGGTATCAGCTCACTCAAAGGCGGTAATACGGTTATCCA
CAGAATCAGGGGATAACGCAGGAAAGAACATGTGAGCAAAAGGCCAGCAAAAGGCCAGGAACCGTAAAAA
GGCCGCGTTGCTGGCGTTTTTCCATAGGCTCCGCCCCCCTGACGAGCATCACAAAAATCGACGCTCAAGT
CAGAGGTGGCGAAACCCGACAGGACTATAAAGATACCAGGCGTTTCCCCCTGGAAGCTCCCTCGTGCGCT
CTCCTGTTCCGACCCTGCCGCTTACCGGATACCTGTCCGCCTTTCTCCCTTCGGGAAGCGTGGCGCTTTC
TCATAGCTCACGCTGTAGGTATCTCAGTTCGGTGTAGGTCGTTCGCTCCAAGCTGGGCTGTGTGCACGAA
CCCCCCGTTCAGCCCGACCGCTGCGCCTTATCCGGTAACTATCGTCTTGAGTCCAACCCGGTAAGACACG
ACTTATCGCCACTGGCAGCAGCCACTGGTAACAGGATTAGCAGAGCGAGGTATGTAGGCGGTGCTACAGA
GTTCTTGAAGTGGTGGCCTAACTACGGCTACACTAGAAGAACAGTATTTGGTATCTGCGCTCTGCTGAAG
CCAGTTACCTTCGGAAAAAGAGTTGGTAGCTCTTGATCCGGCAAACAAACCACCGCTGGTAGCGGTGGTT
TTTTTGTTTGCAAGCAGCAGATTACGCGCAGAAAAAAAGGATCTCAAGAAGATCCTTTGATCTTTTCTAC
GGGGTCTGACGCTCAGTGGAACGAAAACTCACGTTAAGGGATTTTGGTCATGAGATTATCAAAAAGGATC
TTCACCTAGATCCTTTTAAATTAAAAATGAAGTTTTAAATCAATCTAAAGTATATATGAGTAAACTTGGT
CTGACAGTTACCAATGCTTAATCAGTGAGGCACCTATCTCAGCGATCTGTCTATTTCGTTCATCCATAGT
TGCCTGACTCCCCGTCGTGTAGATAACTACGATACGGGAGGGCTTACCATCTGGCCCCAGTGCTGCAATG
ATACCGCGAGACCCACGCTCACCGGCTCCAGATTTATCAGCAATAAACCAGCCAGCCGGAAGGGCCGAGC
GCAGAAGTGGTCCTGCAACTTTATCCGCCTCCATCCAGTCTATTAATTGTTGCCGGGAAGCTAGAGTAAG
TAGTTCGCCAGTTAATAGTTTGCGCAACGTTGTTGCCATTGCTACAGGCATCGTGGTGTCACGCTCGTCG
TTTGGTATGGCTTCATTCAGCTCCGGTTCCCAACGATCAAGGCGAGTTACATGATCCCCCATGTTGTGCA
AAAAAGCGGTTAGCTCCTTCGGTCCTCCGATCGTTGTCAGAAGTAAGTTGGCCGCAGTGTTATCACTCAT
GGTTATGGCAGCACTGCATAATTCTCTTACTGTCATGCCATCCGTAAGATGCTTTTCTGTGACTGGTGAG
TACTCAACCAAGTCATTCTGAGAATAGTGTATGCGGCGACCGAGTTGCTCTTGCCCGGCGTCAATACGGG
ATAATACCGCGCCACATAGCAGAACTTTAAAAGTGCTCATCATTGGAAAACGTTCTTCGGGGCGAAAACT
CTCAAGGATCTTACCGCTGTTGAGATCCAGTTCGATGTAACCCACTCGTGCACCCAACTGATCTTCAGCA
TCTTTTACTTTCACCAGCGTTTCTGGGTGAGCAAAAACAGGAAGGCAAAATGCCGCAAAAAAGGGAATAA
GGGCGACACGGAAATGTTGAATACTCATACTCTTCCTTTTTCAATATTATTGAAGCATTTATCAGGGTTA
TTGTCTCATGAGCGGATACATATTTGAATGTATTTAGAAAAATAAACAAATAGGGGTTCCGCGCACATTT
CCCCGAAAAGTGCCACCTGACGTC
